Addgene plasmid #194324: pGTag Hygro BFP nLAP -1
Purpose: CRISPR/Cas9-mediated generic protein tagging
Depositing lab: Frank Schnütgen. Depositing organization: Goethe-Universitaet Frankfurt am Main. Publication: CRISPR/Cas9-mediated generic protein tagging in mammalian cells. Thone FMB, Kurrle NS, von Melchner H, Schnutgen F. Methods. 2019 Jul 15;164-165:59-66. doi: 10.1016/j.ymeth.2019.02.018. Epub 2019 Feb 22. PubMed 30797903.
Backbone
  Vector backbone: pBluescript KS-
  Total vector size (bp): 5385
  Vector type: Bacterial cloning vector
  Selectable markers: Hygromycin
Growth in bacteria
  Bacterial resistance: Ampicillin, 100 μg/mL
  Growth temperature: 37°C
  Growth strain: NEB Stable
  Copy number: High Copy
Gene/Insert
  Gene/Insert name: Hygro-P2A-nLAP(BFP)
  Insert size (bp): 2055
  Cloning method: Restriction Enzyme; 5′ cloning site SalI (not destroyed); 3′ cloning site XhoI (not destroyed)
  Sequencing primers: 5′ M13 forward; 3′ M13 reverse
Terms and licenses: Academic/Nonprofit Terms; Industry Terms: Not Available to Industry
How to cite: pGTag Hygro BFP nLAP -1 was a gift from Frank Schnütgen (Addgene plasmid # 194324 ; http://n2t.net/addgene:194324 ; RRID:Addgene_194324)
