[The description below was written by a language model from this plasmid's Addgene catalogue record and pLannotate feature annotations shown in this document.]
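Description:
pGTag Hygro BFP nLAP -1 is a donor plasmid for CRISPR/Cas9-mediated generic protein tagging in mammalian cells, built on the pBluescript KS- bacterial cloning backbone. It is propagated in E. coli at high copy through a ColE1/pUC-type origin and selected with ampicillin via the β-lactamase gene. The backbone also carries an f1 phage origin, remnants of the lacZα/lac promoter region, and flanking T7 and T3 promoters. The catalogue size of 5,385 bp agrees closely with the 5,392 nt sequenced record.

The roughly 2 kb insert, placed between SalI and XhoI sites, is a single open reading frame with no annotated mammalian promoter in front of it. It consists of the hygromycin phosphotransferase gene (hph), a P2A ribosome-skipping peptide, and TagBFP as the fluorescent component of an N-terminal LAP tag. LAP commonly stands for localization and affinity purification, although the record does not expand the term. About 260 bp between the end of TagBFP and the downstream polylinker fragment is unannotated and may hold the remaining tag elements, but the record does not state this. The arrangement suggests that hygromycin resistance and the BFP tag depend on in-frame integration at an expressed target gene. P2A would then separate the resistance protein from the BFP-tagged endogenous protein.

Upstream of the cassette lies a human U6 promoter followed by an S. pyogenes Cas9 guide RNA scaffold, so the plasmid itself expresses a guide. Its target is not recorded, and no Cas9 gene is annotated, so the nuclease must be supplied separately. The "-1" in the name probably denotes a reading-frame variant within a plasmid series, though this too is not stated.
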