Features (pLannotate 1.2.2; 18 found; start..end, strand, type, name):
     34..52      +  promoter       T7 promoter: promoter for bacteriophage T7 RNA polymerase
     98..332     +  promoter       U6 promoter: RNA polymerase III promoter for human U6 snRNA
    361..436     +  misc_RNA       gRNA scaffold: guide RNA scaffold for the Streptococcus pyogenes CRISPR/Cas9 system
    472..488     +  misc_feature   MCS (fragment): pBluescript multiple cloning site
    530..1552    +  CDS            hph: KHYB_ECOLX - Experimental evidence at protein level: Swiss-Prot protein existence level 1. The aminoglycoside phosphotransferases achieve inactivation of their antibiotic substrates by phosphorylation. Only phosphorylates hygromycin and closely related compounds such as demethyl analogs and destomycin. From Escherichia coli.
   1559..1611    +  CDS            P2A (fragment): 2A peptide from porcine teschovirus-1 polyprotein Eukaryotic ribosomes fail to insert a peptide bond between the Gly and Pro residues, yielding separate polypeptides.
   1616..2314    +  CDS            TagBFP: TagBFP is a basic (constitutively fluorescent) blue fluorescent protein published in 2008, derived from Entacmaea quadricolor. It is reported to be a very rapidly-maturing monomer with very low acid sensitivity.
   2579..2599    +  misc_feature   MCS (fragment): pBluescript multiple cloning site
   2612..2630    -  promoter       T3 promoter: promoter for bacteriophage T3 RNA polymerase
   2675..2691    -  protein_bind   lac operator: The lac repressor binds to the lac operator to inhibit transcription in E. coli. This inhibition can be relieved by adding lactose or isopropyl-β-D-thiogalactopyranoside (IPTG). lac repressor encoded by lacI
   2699..2729    -  promoter       lac promoter: promoter for the E. coli lac operon
   2744..2765    -  protein_bind   CAP binding site: CAP binding activates transcription in the presence of cAMP. E. coli catabolite activator protein
   2778..2870    -  CDS            lacI (fragment): lac repressor; lacI; The lac repressor binds to the lac operator to inhibit transcription in E. coli. This inhibition can be relieved by adding lactose or isopropyl-β-D-thiogalactopyranoside (IPTG).
   3053..3641    -  rep_origin     ori: high-copy-number ColE1/pMB1/pBR322/pUC origin of replication
   3812..4672    -  CDS            AmpR: β-lactamase; bla; confers resistance to ampicillin, carbenicillin, and related antibiotics
   4673..4777    -  promoter       AmpR promoter: bla
   4804..5232    +  rep_origin     f1 ori (sequence partly withheld): f1 bacteriophage origin of replication; arrow indicates direction of (+) strand synthesis
   5263..26      -  CDS            lacZα (fragment) (across the origin): LacZα fragment of β-galactosidase; lacZ fragment
>Addgene plasmid #194324 | pGTag Hygro BFP nLAP -1 | addgene full sequence | sequence record 384115 | Addgene NGS Result
CGACGTTGTAAAACGACGGCCAGTGAGCGCGCGTAATACGACTCACTATAGGGCGAATTGGAGCTACCCG
CATTACCCTGTTATCCCTAAGATCCGACTATTTCCCATGATTCCTTCATATTTGCATATACGATACAAGG
CTGTTAGAGAGATAATTAGAATTAATTTGACTGTAAACACAAAGATATTAGTACAAAATACGTGACGTAG
AAAGTAATAATTTCTTGGGTAGTTTGCAGTTTTAAAATTATGTTTTAAAATGGACTATCATATGCTTACC
GTAACTTGAAAGTATTTCGATTTCTTGGCTTTATATATCTTGTGGAAAGGACGAAACACCGGTATGTCGG
GAACCTCTCCGTTTTAGAGCTAGAAATAGCAAGTTAAAATAAGGCTAGTCCGTTATCAACTTGAAAAAGT
GGCACCGAGTCGGTGCTTTTTTGAATTCAGATCTTACATTTCAGGACATCTAGCTTATCGATACCGTCAT
CTACCCTGGAGAGGTTCCCGACATACCTAAAGTACCACCATGAAAAAGCCTGAACTCACCGCGACGTCTG
TCGAGAAGTTTCTGATCGAAAAGTTCGACAGCGTCTCCGACCTGATGCAGCTCTCGGAGGGCGAAGAATC
TCGTGCTTTCAGCTTCGATGTAGGAGGGCGTGGATATGTCCTGCGGGTAAATAGCTGCGCCGATGGTTTC
TACAAAGATCGTTATGTTTATCGGCACTTTGCATCGGCCGCGCTCCCGATTCCGGAAGTGCTTGACATTG
GGGAATTCAGCGAGAGCCTGACCTATTGCATCTCCCGCCGTGCACAGGGTGTCACGTTGCAAGACCTGCC
TGAAACCGAACTGCCCGCTGTTCTGCAGCCGGTCGCGGAGGCCATGGATGCGATCGCTGCGGCCGATCTT
AGCCAGACGAGCGGGTTCGGCCCATTCGGACCGCAAGGAATCGGTCAATACACTACATGGCGTGATTTCA
TATGCGCGATTGCTGATCCCCATGTGTATCACTGGCAAACTGTGATGGACGACACCGTCAGTGCGTCCGT
CGCGCAGGCTCTCGATGAGCTGATGCTTTGGGCCGAGGACTGCCCCGAAGTCCGGCACCTCGTGCACGCG
GATTTCGGCTCCAACAATGTCCTGACGGACAATGGCCGCATAACAGCGGTCATTGACTGGAGCGAGGCGA
TGTTCGGGGATTCCCAATACGAGGTCGCCAACATCTTCTTCTGGAGGCCGTGGTTGGCTTGTATGGAGCA
GCAGACGCGCTACTTCGAGCGGAGGCATCCGGAGCTTGCAGGATCGCCGCGGCTCCGGGCGTATATGCTC
CGCATTGGTCTTGACCAACTCTATCAGAGCTTGGTTGACGGCAATTTCGATGATGCAGCTTGGGCGCAGG
GTCGATGCGACGCAATCGTCCGATCCGGAGCCGGGACTGTCGGGCGTACACAAATCGCCCGCAGAAGCGC
GGCCGTCTGGACCGATGGCTGTGTAGAAGTACTCGCCGATAGTGGAAACCGACGCCCCAGCACTCGTCCG
AGGGCAAAGGAACGCGGAGCCACGAACTTCTCTCTGTTAAAGCAAGCAGGAGATGTTGAAGAAAACCCCG
GGCCCATGAGCGAGCTGATTAAGGAGAACATGCACATGAAGCTGTACATGGAGGGCACCGTGGACAACCA
TCACTTCAAGTGCACATCCGAGGGCGAAGGCAAGCCCTACGAGGGCACCCAGACCATGAGAATCAAGGTG
GTCGAGGGCGGCCCTCTCCCCTTCGCCTTCGACATCCTGGCTACTAGCTTCCTCTACGGCAGCAAGACCT
TCATCAACCACACCCAGGGCATCCCCGACTTCTTCAAGCAGTCCTTCCCTGAGGGCTTCACATGGGAGAG
AGTCACCACATACGAAGACGGGGGCGTGCTGACCGCTACCCAGGACACCAGCCTCCAGGACGGCTGCCTC
ATCTACAACGTCAAGATCAGAGGGGTGAACTTCACATCCAACGGCCCTGTGATGCAGAAGAAAACACTCG
GCTGGGAAGCTTTCACCGAAACGCTGTACCCCGCTGACGGCGGCCTGGAAGGCAGAAACGACATGGCCCT
GAAGCTCGTGGGCGGGAGCCATCTGATCGCAAACATCAAGACCACATATAGATCCAAGAAACCCGCTAAG
AACCTCAAGATGCCTGGCGTCTACTATGTGGACTACAGACTGGAAAGAATCAAGGAGGCCAACAACGAGA
CCTACGTCGAGCAGCACGAGGTGGCAGTGGCCAGATACTGCGACCTCCCTAGCAAACTGGGGCACAAGCT
TAATAGCAGCGGCCCCAGCGGCAGCAGCAGCCTGGAAGTGCTGTTCCAGGGCCCCCTGAGCAGCTCTGGC
CCCTCTGGCAGCGCCGCCAAGTTCAAAGAAACAGCTGCTGCTAAATTCGAGCGGCAGCACATGGACAGCG
GAGGAGGAGGCGAGAACCTGTACTTTCAGGGAGGCGGAGGCGGAGGGGACTATAAGGACGACGACGACAA
GCTGACCGACGACCTGCCCAGGGCCTCGCCCTGGAGAGGTTCCCGACATACCAGATGTCTCGAGGGGGGG
CCCGGTACCCAGCTTTTGTTCCCTTTAGTGAGGGTTAATTGCGCGCTTGGCGTAATCATGGTCATAGCTG
TTTCCTGTGTGAAATTGTTATCCGCTCACAATTCCACACAACATACGAGCCGGAAGCATAAAGTGTAAAG
CCTGGGGTGCCTAATGAGTGAGCTAACTCACATTAATTGCGTTGCGCTCACTGCCCGCTTTCCAGTCGGG
AAACCTGTCGTGCCAGCTGCATTAATGAATCGGCCAACGCGCGGGGAGAGGCGGTTTGCGTATTGGGCGC
TCTTCCGCTTCCTCGCTCACTGACTCGCTGCGCTCGGTCGTTCGGCTGCGGCGAGCGGTATCAGCTCACT
CAAAGGCGGTAATACGGTTATCCACAGAATCAGGGGATAACGCAGGAAAGAACATGTGAGCAAAAGGCCA
GCAAAAGGCCAGGAACCGTAAAAAGGCCGCGTTGCTGGCGTTTTTCCATAGGCTCCGCCCCCCTGACGAG
CATCACAAAAATCGACGCTCAAGTCAGAGGTGGCGAAACCCGACAGGACTATAAAGATACCAGGCGTTTC
CCCCTGGAAGCTCCCTCGTGCGCTCTCCTGTTCCGACCCTGCCGCTTACCGGATACCTGTCCGCCTTTCT
CCCTTCGGGAAGCGTGGCGCTTTCTCATAGCTCACGCTGTAGGTATCTCAGTTCGGTGTAGGTCGTTCGC
TCCAAGCTGGGCTGTGTGCACGAACCCCCCGTTCAGCCCGACCGCTGCGCCTTATCCGGTAACTATCGTC
TTGAGTCCAACCCGGTAAGACACGACTTATCGCCACTGGCAGCAGCCACTGGTAACAGGATTAGCAGAGC
GAGGTATGTAGGCGGTGCTACAGAGTTCTTGAAGTGGTGGCCTAACTACGGCTACACTAGAAGAACAGTA
TTTGGTATCTGCGCTCTGCTGAAGCCAGTTACCTTCGGAAAAAGAGTTGGTAGCTCTTGATCCGGCAAAC
AAACCACCGCTGGTAGCGGTGGTTTTTTTGTTTGCAAGCAGCAGATTACGCGCAGAAAAAAAGGATCTCA
AGAAGATCCTTTGATCTTTTCTACGGGGTCTGACGCTCAGTGGAACGAAAACTCACGTTAAGGGATTTTG
GTCATGAGATTATCAAAAAGGATCTTCACCTAGATCCTTTTAAATTAAAAATGAAGTTTTAAATCAATCT
AAAGTATATATGAGTAAACTTGGTCTGACAGTTACCAATGCTTAATCAGTGAGGCACCTATCTCAGCGAT
CTGTCTATTTCGTTCATCCATAGTTGCCTGACTCCCCGTCGTGTAGATAACTACGATACGGGAGGGCTTA
CCATCTGGCCCCAGTGCTGCAATGATACCGCGAGACCCACGCTCACCGGCTCCAGATTTATCAGCAATAA
ACCAGCCAGCCGGAAGGGCCGAGCGCAGAAGTGGTCCTGCAACTTTATCCGCCTCCATCCAGTCTATTAA
TTGTTGCCGGGAAGCTAGAGTAAGTAGTTCGCCAGTTAATAGTTTGCGCAACGTTGTTGCCATTGCTACA
GGCATCGTGGTGTCACGCTCGTCGTTTGGTATGGCTTCATTCAGCTCCGGTTCCCAACGATCAAGGCGAG
TTACATGATCCCCCATGTTGTGCAAAAAAGCGGTTAGCTCCTTCGGTCCTCCGATCGTTGTCAGAAGTAA
GTTGGCCGCAGTGTTATCACTCATGGTTATGGCAGCACTGCATAATTCTCTTACTGTCATGCCATCCGTA
AGATGCTTTTCTGTGACTGGTGAGTACTCAACCAAGTCATTCTGAGAATAGTGTATGCGGCGACCGAGTT
GCTCTTGCCCGGCGTCAATACGGGATAATACCGCGCCACATAGCAGAACTTTAAAAGTGCTCATCATTGG
AAAACGTTCTTCGGGGCGAAAACTCTCAAGGATCTTACCGCTGTTGAGATCCAGTTCGATGTAACCCACT
CGTGCACCCAACTGATCTTCAGCATCTTTTACTTTCACCAGCGTTTCTGGGTGAGCAAAAACAGGAAGGC
AAAATGCCGCAAAAAAGGGAATAAGGGCGACACGGAAATGTTGAATACTCATACTCTTCCTTTTTCAATA
TTATTGAAGCATTTATCAGGGTTATTGTCTCATGAGCGGATACATATTTGAATGTATTTAGAAAAATAAA
CAAATAGGGGTTCCGCGCACATTTCCCCGAAAAGTGCCACCTG
[124 nt withheld, positions 4804-4927]
C
[91 nt withheld, positions 4929-5019]
A
[49 nt withheld, positions 5021-5069]
CCTTTGACGTTGGAGTCCACGTTCTTT
[37 nt withheld, positions 5097-5133]
ACCCTATCTCGGTCTATTCTTTTGATTTATAAGGGATTTTGCCGATTTCGGCCTATTGGTTAAAAAATGA
GCTGATTTAACAAAAATTTAACGCGAATTTTAACAAAATATTAACGCTTACAATTTCCATTCGCCATTCA
GGCTGCGCAACTGTTGGGAAGGGCGATCGGTGCGGGCCTCTTCGCTATTACGCCAGCTGGCGAAAGGGGG
ATGTGCTGCAAGGCGATTAAGTTGGGTAACGCCAGGGTTTTCCCAGTCA
